>Addgene plasmid #123348 | pcDNA3-CKAR2 | addgene full sequence | sequence record 313438 | Addgene NGS Result
GGTCGCTGAGTAGTGCGCGAGCAAAATTTAAGCTACAACAAGGCAAGGCTTGACCGACAATTGCATGAAG
AATCTGCTTAGGGTTAGGCGTTTTGCGCTGCTTCGCGATGTACGGGCCAGATATACGCGTTGACATTGAT
TATTGACTAGTTATTAATAGTAATCAATTACGGGGTCATTAGTTCATAGCCCATATATGGAGTTCCGCGT
TACATAACTTACGGTAAATGGCCCGCCTGGCTGACCGCCCAACGACCCCCGCCCATTGACGTCAATAATG
ACGTATGTTCCCATAGTAACGCCAATAGGGACTTTCCATTGACGTCAATGGGTGGAGTATTTACGGTAAA
CTGCCCACTTGGCAGTACATCAAGTGTATCATATGCCAAGTACGCCCCCTATTGACGTCAATGACGGTAA
ATGGCCCGCCTGGCATTATGCCCAGTACATGACCTTATGGGACTTTCCTACTTGGCAGTACATCTACGTA
TTAGTCATCGCTATTACCATGGTGATGCGGTTTTGGCAGTACATCAATGGGCGTGGATAGCGGTTTGACT
CACGGGGATTTCCAAGTCTCCACCCCATTGACGTCAATGGGAGTTTGTTTTGGCACCAAAATCAACGGGA
CTTTCCAAAATGTCGTAACAACTCCGCCCCATTGACGCAAATGGGCGGTAGGCGTGTACGGTGGGAGGTC
TATATAAGCAGAGCTCTCTGGCTAACTAGAGAACCCACTGCTTACTGGCTTATCGAAATTAATACGACTC
ACTATAGGGAGACCCAAGCTTGCGGCCGCCACCATGGTGCGGGGTTCTCATCATCATCATCATCATGGTA
TGGCTAGCATGACTGGTGGACAGCAAATGGGTCGGGATCTGTACGACGATGACGATAAGGATCCCATGGT
GAGCAAGGGCGAGGAGCTGTTCACCGGGGTGGTGCCCATCCTGGTCGAGCTGGACGGCGACGTAAACGGC
CACAAGTTCAGCGTGTCCGGCGAGGGCGAGGGCGATGCCACCTACGGCAAGCTGACCCTGAAGTTCATCT
GCACCACCGGCAAGCTGCCCGTGCCCTGGCCCACCCTCGTGACCACCCTGAGCTGGGGCGTGCAGTGCTT
CGCCCGCTACCCCGACCACATGAAGCAGCACGACTTCTTCAAGTCCGCCATGCCCGAAGGCTACGTCCAG
GAGCGCACCATCTTCTTCAAGGACGACGGCAACTACAAGACCCGCGCCGAGGTGAAGTTCGAGGGCGACA
CCCTGGTGAACCGCATCGAGCTGAAGGGCATCGACTTCAAGGAGGACGGCAACATCCTGGGGCACAAGCT
GGAGTACAACGCCATCCACGGCAACGTCTATATCACCGCCGACAAGCAGAAGAACGGCATCAAGGCCAAC
TTCGGCCTCAACTGCAACATCGAGGACGGCAGCGTGCAGCTCGCCGACCACTACCAGCAGAACACCCCCA
TCGGCGACGGCCCCGTGCTGCTGCCCGACAACCACTACCTGAGCACCCAGTCCAAGCTGAGCAAAGACCC
CAACGAGAAGCGCGATCACATGGTCCTGCTGGAGTTCGTGACCGCCGCCGGGATCACTCTCGGCATGGAC
GAGCTGTACAAGCGCATGCATAAGTTTTCTCAAGAACAGATCGGCGAAAACATTGTGTGCAGGGTCATTT
GTACCACGGGTCAAATTCCCATCCGAGATTTGTCAGCTGATATTTCACAAGTGCTTAAGGAAAAACGATC
CATAAAGAAAGTTTGGACATTTGGTAGAAACCCAGCCTGTGACTATCATTTAGGAAACATTTCAAGACTG
TCAAATAAGCATTTCCAAATACTACTAGGAGAAGACGGTAACCTTTTATTGAATGACATTTCCACTAATG
GGACCTGGTTAAATGGGCAAAAAGTCGAGAAGAACAGCAATCAGTTACTGTCTCAAGGTGATGAAATAAC
CGTTGGTGTAGGCGTGGAATCAGATATTTTATCTCTGGTCATTTTCATAAACGACAAATTTAAGCAGTGC
CTCGAGCAGAACAAAGTTGATCGCTCTGCAGGTAAGCCAGGCAGCGGCGAGGGCAGCACCAAGGGCCGAT
TCAGAAGATTCCAGACGTTGAAGGACAAGGCTAAGGCCGGCGGCACCGGCGGCAGCGAGCTCATGGACGG
CGGCGTGCAGCTCGCCGACCACTACCAGCAGAACACCCCCATCGGCGACGGCCCCGTGCTGCTGCCCGAC
AACCACTACCTGAGCTACCAGTCCGCCCTGAGCAAAGACCCCAACGAGAAGCGCGATCACATGGTCCTGC
TGGAGTTCGTGACCGCCGCCGGGATCACTCTCGGCATGGACGAGCTGTACAAGGGTGGCAGCGGTGGCAT
GGTGAGCAAGGGCGAGGAGCTGTTCACCGGGGTGGTGCCCATCCTGGTCGAGCTGGACGGCGACGTAAAC
GGCCACAAGTTCAGCGTGTCCGGCGAGGGCGAGGGCGATGCCACCTACGGCAAGCTGACCCTGAAGCTGA
TCTGCACCACCGGCAAGCTGCCCGTGCCCTGGCCCACCCTCGTGACCACCCTGGGCTACGGCCTGCAGTG
CTTCGCCCGCTACCCCGACCACATGAAGCAGCACGACTTCTTCAAGTCCGCCATGCCCGAAGGCTACGTC
CAGGAGCGCACCATCTTCTTCAAGGACGACGGCAACTACAAGACCCGCGCCGAGGTGAAGTTCGAGGGCG
ACACCCTGGTGAACCGCATCGAGCTGAAGGGCATCGACTTCAAGGAGGACGGCAACATCCTGGGGCACAA
GCTGGAGTACAACTACAACAGCCACAACGTCTATATCACCGCCGACAAGCAGAAGAACGGCATCAAGGCC
AACTTCAAGATCCGCCACAACATCGAGTAAGAATTCTGCAGATATCCATCACACTGGCGGCCGCTCGAGC
ATGCATCTAGAGGGCCCTATTCTATAGTGTCACCTAAATGCTAGAGCTCGCTGATCAGCCTCGACTGTGC
CTTCTAGTTGCCAGCCATCTGTTGTTTGCCCCTCCCCCGTGCCTTCCTTGACCCTGGAAGGTGCCACTCC
CACTGTCCTTTCCTAATAAAATGAGGAAATTGCATCGCATTGTCTGAGTAGGTGTCATTCTATTCTGGGG
GGTGGGGTGGGGCAGGACAGCAAGGGGGAGGATTGGGAAGACAATAGCAGGCATGCTGGGGATGCGGTGG
GCTCTATGGCTTCTGAGGCGGAAAGAACCAGCTGGGGCTCTAGGGGGTATCCCC
[124 nt withheld, positions 3275-3398]
C
[91 nt withheld, positions 3400-3490]
A
[49 nt withheld, positions 3492-3540]
CCTTTGACGTTGGAGTCCACGTTCTTT
[37 nt withheld, positions 3568-3604]
ACCCTATCTCGGTCTATTCTTTTGATTTATAAGGGATTTTGCCGATTTCGGCCTATTGGTTAAAAAATGA
GCTGATTTAACAAAAATTTAACGCGAATTAATTCTGTGGAATGTGTGTCAGTTAGGGTGTGGAAAGTCCC
CAGGCTCCCCAGCAGGCAGAAGTATGCAAAGCATGCATCTCAATTAGTCAGCAACCAGGTGTGGAAAGTC
CCCAGGCTCCCCAGCAGGCAGAAGTATGCAAAGCATGCATCTCAATTAGTCAGCAACCATAGTCCCGCCC
CTAACTCCGCCCATCCCGCCCCTAACTCCGCCCAGTTCCGCCCATTCTCCGCCCCATGGCTGACTAATTT
TTTTTATTTATGCAGAGGCCGAGGCCGCCTCTGCCTCTGAGCTATTCCAGAAGTAGTGAGGAGGCTTTTT
TGGAGGCCTAGGCTTTTGCAAAAAGCTCCCGGGAGCTTGTATATCCATTTTCGGATCTGATCAAGAGACA
GGATGAGGATCGTTTCGCATGATTGAACAAGATGGATTGCACGCAGGTTCTCCGGCCGCTTGGGTGGAGA
GGCTATTCGGCTATGACTGGGCACAACAGACAATCGGCTGCTCTGATGCCGCCGTGTTCCGGCTGTCAGC
GCAGGGGCGCCCGGTTCTTTTTGTCAAGACCGACCTGTCCGGTGCCCTGAATGAACTGCAGGACGAGGCA
GCGCGGCTATCGTGGCTGGCCACGACGGGCGTTCCTTGCGCAGCTGTGCTCGACGTTGTCACTGAAGCGG
GAAGGGACTGGCTGCTATTGGGCGAAGTGCCGGGGCAGGATCTCCTGTCATCTCACCTTGCTCCTGCCGA
GAAAGTATCCATCATGGCTGATGCAATGCGGCGGCTGCATACGCTTGATCCGGCTACCTGCCCATTCGAC
CACCAAGCGAAACATCGCATCGAGCGAGCACGTACTCGGATGGAAGCCGGTCTTGTCGATCAGGATGATC
TGGACGAAGAGCATCAGGGGCTCGCGCCAGCCGAACTGTTCGCCAGGCTCAAGGCGCGCATGCCCGACGG
CGAGGATCTCGTCGTGACCCATGGCGATGCCTGCTTGCCGAATATCATGGTGGAAAATGGCCGCTTTTCT
GGATTCATCGACTGTGGCCGGCTGGGTGTGGCGGACCGCTATCAGGACATAGCGTTGGCTACCCGTGATA
TTGCTGAAGAGCTTGGCGGCGAATGGGCTGACCGCTTCCTCGTGCTTTACGGTATCGCCGCTCCCGATTC
GCAGCGCATCGCCTTCTATCGCCTTCTTGACGAGTTCTTCTGAGCGGGACTCTGGGGTTCGAAATGACCG
ACCAAGCGACGCCCAACCTGCCATCACGAGATTTCGATTCCACCGCCGCCTTCTATGAAAGGTTGGGCTT
CGGAATCGTTTTCCGGGACGCCGGCTGGATGATCCTCCAGCGCGGGGATCTCATGCTGGAGTTCTTCGCC
CACCCCAACTTGTTTATTGCAGCTTATAATGGTTACAAATAAAGCAATAGCATCACAAATTTCACAAATA
AAGCATTTTTTTCACTGCATTCTAGTTGTGGTTTGTCCAAACTCATCAATGTATCTTATCATGTCTGTAT
ACCGTCGACCTCTAGCTAGAGCTTGGCGTAATCATGGTCATAGCTGTTTCCTGTGTGAAATTGTTATCCG
CTCACAATTCCACACAACATACGAGCCGGAAGCATAAAGTGTAAAGCCTGGGGTGCCTAATGAGTGAGCT
AACTCACATTAATTGCGTTGCGCTCACTGCCCGCTTTCCAGTCGGGAAACCTGTCGTGCCAGCTGCATTA
ATGAATCGGCCAACGCGCGGGGAGAGGCGGTTTGCGTATTGGGCGCTCTTCCGCTTCCTCGCTCACTGAC
TCGCTGCGCTCGGTCGTTCGGCTGCGGCGAGCGGTATCAGCTCACTCAAAGGCGGTAATACGGTTATCCA
CAGAATCAGGGGATAACGCAGGAAAGAACATGTGAGCAAAAGGCCAGCAAAAGGCCAGGAACCGTAAAAA
GGCCGCGTTGCTGGCGTTTTTCCATAGGCTCCGCCCCCCTGACGAGCATCACAAAAATCGACGCTCAAGT
CAGAGGTGGCGAAACCCGACAGGACTATAAAGATACCAGGCGTTTCCCCCTGGAAGCTCCCTCGTGCGCT
CTCCTGTTCCGACCCTGCCGCTTACCGGATACCTGTCCGCCTTTCTCCCTTCGGGAAGCGTGGCGCTTTC
TCATAGCTCACGCTGTAGGTATCTCAGTTCGGTGTAGGTCGTTCGCTCCAAGCTGGGCTGTGTGCACGAA
CCCCCCGTTCAGCCCGACCGCTGCGCCTTATCCGGTAACTATCGTCTTGAGTCCAACCCGGTAAGACACG
ACTTATCGCCACTGGCAGCAGCCACTGGTAACAGGATTAGCAGAGCGAGGTATGTAGGCGGTGCTACAGA
GTTCTTGAAGTGGTGGCCTAACTACGGCTACACTAGAAGAACAGTATTTGGTATCTGCGCTCTGCTGAAG
CCAGTTACCTTCGGAAAAAGAGTTGGTAGCTCTTGATCCGGCAAACAAACCACCGCTGGTAGCGGTGGTT
TTTTTGTTTGCAAGCAGCAGATTACGCGCAGAAAAAAAGGATCTCAAGAAGATCCTTTGATCTTTTCTAC
GGGGTCTGACGCTCAGTGGAACGAAAACTCACGTTAAGGGATTTTGGTCATGAGATTATCAAAAAGGATC
TTCACCTAGATCCTTTTAAATTAAAAATGAAGTTTTAAATCAATCTAAAGTATATATGAGTAAACTTGGT
CTGACAGTTACCAATGCTTAATCAGTGAGGCACCTATCTCAGCGATCTGTCTATTTCGTTCATCCATAGT
TGCCTGACTCCCCGTCGTGTAGATAACTACGATACGGGAGGGCTTACCATCTGGCCCCAGTGCTGCAATG
ATACCGCGAGACCCACGCTCACCGGCTCCAGATTTATCAGCAATAAACCAGCCAGCCGGAAGGGCCGAGC
GCAGAAGTGGTCCTGCAACTTTATCCGCCTCCATCCAGTCTATTAATTGTTGCCGGGAAGCTAGAGTAAG
TAGTTCGCCAGTTAATAGTTTGCGCAACGTTGTTGCCATTGCTACAGGCATCGTGGTGTCACGCTCGTCG
TTTGGTATGGCTTCATTCAGCTCCGGTTCCCAACGATCAAGGCGAGTTACATGATCCCCCATGTTGTGCA
AAAAAGCGGTTAGCTCCTTCGGTCCTCCGATCGTTGTCAGAAGTAAGTTGGCCGCAGTGTTATCACTCAT
GGTTATGGCAGCACTGCATAATTCTCTTACTGTCATGCCATCCGTAAGATGCTTTTCTGTGACTGGTGAG
TACTCAACCAAGTCATTCTGAGAATAGTGTATGCGGCGACCGAGTTGCTCTTGCCCGGCGTCAATACGGG
ATAATACCGCGCCACATAGCAGAACTTTAAAAGTGCTCATCATTGGAAAACGTTCTTCGGGGCGAAAACT
CTCAAGGATCTTACCGCTGTTGAGATCCAGTTCGATGTAACCCACTCGTGCACCCAACTGATCTTCAGCA
TCTTTTACTTTCACCAGCGTTTCTGGGTGAGCAAAAACAGGAAGGCAAAATGCCGCAAAAAAGGGAATAA
GGGCGACACGGAAATGTTGAATACTCATACTCTTCCTTTTTCAATATTATTGAAGCATTTATCAGGGTTA
TTGTCTCATGAGCGGATACATATTTGAATGTATTTAGAAAAATAAACAAATAGGGGTTCCGCGCACATTT
CCCCGAAAAGTGCCACCTGACGTCGACGGATCGGGAGATCTCCCGATCCCCTATGGTGCACTCTCAGTAC
AATCTGCTCTGATGCCGCATAGTTAAGCCAGTATCTGCTCCCTGCTTGTGTGTTGGA
Features (pLannotate 1.2.2; 26 found; start..end, strand, type, name):
    132..511     +  enhancer       CMV enhancer: human cytomegalovirus immediate early enhancer
    512..715     +  promoter       CMV promoter: human cytomegalovirus (CMV) immediate early promoter
    711..744     +  LTR            5' LTR (truncated) (fragment): truncated 5' long terminal repeat (LTR) from HIV-1
    760..778     +  promoter       T7 promoter: promoter for bacteriophage T7 RNA polymerase
    819..839     +  CDS            capTEV™ (fragment): composite tag for in vivo biotinylation, TEV protease cleavage, and 6xHis tagging
    840..872     +  CDS            T7 tag (gene 10 leader): leader peptide from bacteriophage T7 gene 10 promotes efficient translation in E. coli
    876..899     +  CDS            Xpress™ tag: Xpress™ epitope tag, including an enterokinase recognition and cleavage site
    906..1622    +  CDS            mCerulean3: mCerulean3 is a basic (constitutively fluorescent) cyan fluorescent protein published in 2011, derived from Aequorea victoria. It is reported to be a somewhat slowly-maturing monomer with very low acid sensitivity.
   1632..2054    +  CDS            RAD53 (fragment): RAD53_YEAST - Also known as MEC2, SAD1, SPK1. Experimental evidence at protein level: Swiss-Prot protein existence level 1. Controls S-phase checkpoint as well as G1 and G2 DNA damage checkpoints. Phosphorylates proteins on serine, threonine, and tyrosine. Prevents entry into anaphase and mitotic exit after DNA damage via regulation of the Polo kinase CDC5. Seems to be involved in the phosphorylation of RPH1. From Saccharomyces cerevisiae (strain ATCC 204508 / S288c) (Baker's yeast).
   2163..2897    +  CDS            cp173Venus: circularly permuted form of the Venus yellow fluorescent protein (Nagai et al., 2004) efficient FRET acceptor for CFP
   2961..2979    -  promoter       SP6 promoter: promoter for bacteriophage SP6 RNA polymerase
   3005..3229    +  polyA_signal   bGH poly(A) signal: bovine growth hormone polyadenylation signal
   3233..3254    +  promoter       SV40 promoter (fragment): SV40 enhancer and early promoter
   3275..3703    +  rep_origin     f1 ori (sequence partly withheld): f1 bacteriophage origin of replication; arrow indicates direction of (+) strand synthesis
   3717..4046    +  promoter       SV40 promoter: SV40 enhancer and early promoter
   4113..4904    +  CDS            neo: KKA2_KLEPN - Also known as kan, nptII. Experimental evidence at protein level: Swiss-Prot protein existence level 1. Resistance to kanamycin, neomycin, paromomycin, ribostamycin, butirosin and gentamicin B. From Klebsiella pneumoniae.
   4928..5086    +  CDS            ble (fragment): BLE_KLEPN - Experimental evidence at protein level: Swiss-Prot protein existence level 1. Binding protein with a strong affinity to the bleomycin family of antibiotics. Binds to CL990; an antimitotic-antibiotic compound. From Klebsiella pneumoniae.
   5081..5202    +  polyA_signal   SV40 poly(A) signal: SV40 polyadenylation signal
   5275..5291    -  protein_bind   lac operator: The lac repressor binds to the lac operator to inhibit transcription in E. coli. This inhibition can be relieved by adding lactose or isopropyl-β-D-thiogalactopyranoside (IPTG). lac repressor encoded by lacI
   5299..5329    -  promoter       lac promoter: promoter for the E. coli lac operon
   5344..5365    -  protein_bind   CAP binding site: CAP binding activates transcription in the presence of cAMP. E. coli catabolite activator protein
   5378..5470    -  CDS            lacI (fragment): lac repressor; lacI; The lac repressor binds to the lac operator to inhibit transcription in E. coli. This inhibition can be relieved by adding lactose or isopropyl-β-D-thiogalactopyranoside (IPTG).
   5653..6241    -  rep_origin     ori: high-copy-number ColE1/pMB1/pBR322/pUC origin of replication
   6412..7272    -  CDS            AmpR: β-lactamase; bla; confers resistance to ampicillin, carbenicillin, and related antibiotics
   7273..7377    -  promoter       AmpR promoter: bla
   7436..7488    -  misc_feature   bom (fragment): basis of mobility region from pBR322
