[The description below was written by a language model from this plasmid's Addgene catalogue record and pLannotate feature annotations shown in this document.]
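Description:
pcDNA3-CKAR2 is a mammalian expression plasmid of about 7.5 kb, built on the pcDNA3 backbone, that encodes CKAR2, an improved genetically encoded FRET biosensor for monitoring protein kinase C activity in living cells. It is maintained in E. coli at high copy through a ColE1/pUC-type origin with ampicillin selection (AmpR), and it also carries an f1 origin. For mammalian cells, an SV40 promoter-driven neomycin phosphotransferase cassette with an SV40 polyadenylation signal permits G418 selection of stable transfectants.

The roughly 2 kb sensor insert, cloned between BamHI and EcoRI, is transcribed from the CMV immediate early enhancer/promoter and terminated by the bovine growth hormone polyadenylation signal. Flanking T7 and SP6 promoters are standard backbone elements. The open reading frame begins with backbone-derived 6xHis, T7 gene 10 leader and Xpress epitope tags, followed by the cyan donor mCerulean3, a fragment of the budding yeast checkpoint kinase Rad53, and a circularly permuted Venus acceptor. The catalogue lists this acceptor as cpVenus[E172], and the annotation matches it to cp173Venus. About 100 bp between the Rad53 fragment and the acceptor is unannotated. In sensors of this design, this position typically holds the kinase substrate peptide and linker, though the record does not describe it. In this architecture, the Rad53-derived portion generally serves as a phosphoamino acid-binding module. Phosphorylation of the substrate drives an intramolecular rearrangement that alters energy transfer between the two fluorescent proteins.

A few small annotations, such as a truncated HIV-1 LTR fragment, a capTEV fragment overlapping the His tag, and a ble fragment, look like partial sequence matches rather than functional parts. The plasmid is used for transient or stable expression in mammalian cells for ratiometric live-cell imaging of PKC signalling.
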