Addgene plasmid #123348: pcDNA3-CKAR2
Purpose: Improved FRET-based biosensor for monitoring Protein Kinase C activity.
Depositing lab: Jin Zhang. Publication: Single-color, ratiometric biosensors for detecting signaling activities in live cells. Ross BL, Tenner B, Markwardt ML, Zviman A, Shi G, Kerr JP, Snell NE, McFarland JJ, Mauban JR, Ward CW, Rizzo MA, Zhang J. eLife. 2018 Jul 3;7. pii: 35458. doi: 10.7554/eLife.35458 PubMed 29968564.
Backbone
  Vector backbone: pcDNA3
  Backbone manufacturer: Invitrogen
  Backbone size w/o insert (bp): 5517
  Total vector size (bp): 7512
  Vector type: Mammalian Expression
  Selectable markers: Neomycin (select with G418)
Growth in bacteria
  Bacterial resistance: Ampicillin, 100 μg/mL
  Growth temperature: 37°C
  Growth strain: DH5alpha
  Copy number: High Copy
Gene/Insert
  Gene/Insert name: CKAR2
  Species: S. cerevisiae (budding yeast), Synthetic
  Insert size (bp): 1995
  Promoter: CMV
  Tag / fusion protein: Cerulean3 (N terminal on insert); cpVenus[E172] (C terminal on insert); 6xHIS (N terminal on backbone); T7 tag (gene 10 leader) (N terminal on backbone); Xpress (TM) tag (N terminal on backbone)
  Cloning method: Restriction Enzyme; 5′ cloning site BamHI (not destroyed); 3′ cloning site EcoRI (not destroyed)
  Sequencing primers: 5′ CMV forward; 3′ BGH reverse
Terms and licenses: Academic/Nonprofit Terms; Industry Terms: Not Available to Industry
How to cite: pcDNA3-CKAR2 was a gift from Jin Zhang (Addgene plasmid # 123348 ; http://n2t.net/addgene:123348 ; RRID:Addgene_123348)
